>Addgene plasmid #111058 | pCMV-dLight1.5 | depositor full sequence | sequence record 208865 | pCMV-dLight1.5 sequence 5712 bps
GTGATGCGGTTTTGGCAGTACATCAATGGGCGTGGATAGCGGTTTGACTCACGGGGATTTCCAAGTCTCC
ACCCCATTGACGTCAATGGGAGTTTGTTTTGGCACCAAAATCAACGGGACTTTCCAAAATGTCGTAACAA
CTCCGCCCCATTGACGCAAATGGGCGGTAGGCGTGTACGGTGGGAGGTCTATATAAGCAGAGCTGGTTTA
GTGAACCGTCAGATCCGCTAGCGCTACCGGACTCAGATCTCGAGCTCAAGCTTGGATCCGGTACCTGCGC
GCCATGAAGACGATCATCGCCCTGAGCTACATCTTCTGCCTGGTGTTCGCCGACTACAAGGACGATGATG
ACGCCATGGACCCCCTTAACCTCTCATGGTACGACGATGATCTTGAGAGGCAGAACTGGTCCCGACCATT
CAATGGGTCTGATGGTAAGGCTGACCGGCCTCATTACAATTATTATGCGACCCTGCTTACTCTTCTTATC
GCTGTGATCGTATTCGGCAACGTCTTGGTTTGCATGGCAGTCTCTAGGGAAAAAGCGCTCCAGACGACAA
CTAATTACTTGATTGTGAGTCTGGCTGTAGCTGACTTGCTTGTGGCGACCCTGGTGATGCCATGGGTCGT
ATACTTGGAAGTCGTTGGCGAGTGGAAGTTTTCTAGGATTCATTGCGACATATTTGTAACTCTGGACGTA
ATGATGTGTACTGCTTCCATTTTGAACCTCTGCGCTATATCCATTGACAGGTACACGGCGGTTGCTATGC
CGATGCTTTATAATACCCGGTATTCAAGCAAAAGGCGAGTAACTGTGATGATAAGCATTGTATGGGTGCT
CAGTTTCACAATTAGCTGCCCTCTGCTCTTCGGCCTTAACAACGCGGATCAAAATGAATGCATCATCGCA
AACCCGGCTTTTGTGGTTTATAGCAGCATTGTTAGCTTCTATGTGCCATTCATAGTTACGCTCCTTGTTT
ATATAAAAATTTATATCGTGCTTAGGCGCCGCCGAAAACTGAGCTCACTCATTAATGTATATATCAAAGC
TGATAAGCAAAAAAACGGTATCAAGGCTAATTTTAAGATCAGACATAATATAGAGGATGGAGGCGTTCAA
CTGGCCTACCACTACCAGCAAAACACGCCGATCGGGGATGGGCCAGTACTTCTGCCAGATAACCATTATC
TCTCAGTTCAAAGCAAACTCTCTAAGGACCCTAATGAGAAACGAGATCATATGGTTCTGCTCGAATTCGT
TACAGCCGCCGGTATCACACTTGGGATGGACGAGTTGTATAAGGGTGGAACAGGAGGGTCAATGGTAAGC
AAAGGCGAGGAGCTGTTTACGGGGGTCGTCCCGATACTTGTTGAACTCGACGGCGATGTCAACGGGCACA
AATTCTCAGTGAGTGGCGAGGGGGAAGGAGACGCCACTTATGGAAAACTGACATTGAAATTCATATGTAC
GACTGGGAAGTTGCCTGTGCCTTGGCCTACGCTCGTTACTACACTTACTTACGGGGTACAGTGTTTCAGT
AGGTATCCAGATCACATGAAACAGCACGATTTTTTCAAGAGTGCAATGCCGGAAGGATATATACAAGAAA
GAACTATTTTCTTTAAAGATGACGGCAACTATAAAACGCGAGCAGAGGTGAAGTTTGAGGGCGATACCTT
GGTTAATAGGATCGAACTCAAAGGCATAGACTTCAAAGAAGACGGAAACATTCTGGGTCACAAACTGGAA
TACAACAATCATGACCAACTGCAGAAGGAAAAGAAGGCCACGCAAATGTTGGCAATCGTGCTCGGCGTGT
TCATAATCTGCTGGCTTCCATTTTTTATAACGCATATATTGAACATACACTGTGATTGCAATATTCCACC
AGTCCTGTATAGTGCGTTTACGTGGTTGGGTTATGTGAATTCTGCGGTTAACCCGATCATTTACACCACG
TTCAACATAGAATTCCGAAAGGCATTCCTCAAAATATTGCATTGTTAGTGTACAGCGGCCGCGACTCTAG
ATCATAATCAGCCATACCACATTTGTAGAGGTTTTACTTGCTTTAAAAAACCTCCCACACCTCCCCCTGA
ACCTGAAACATAAAATGAATGCAATTGTTGTTGTTAACTTGTTTATTGCAGCTTATAATGGTTACAAATA
AAGCAATAGCATCACAAATTTCACAAATAAAGCATTTTTTTCACTGCATTCTAGTTGTGGTTTGTCCAAA
CTCATCAATGTATCTTAAGGCGTAAATTGTAAGCGTTAATATTTTGTTAAAATTCGCGTTAAATTTTTGT
TAAATCAGCTCATTTTTTAACCAATAGGCCGAAATCGGCAAAATCCCTTATAAATCAAAAGAATAGACCG
AGATAGGGT
[37 nt withheld, positions 2390-2426]
AAAGAACGTGGACTCCAACGTCAAAGG
[49 nt withheld, positions 2454-2502]
T
[91 nt withheld, positions 2504-2594]
G
[124 nt withheld, positions 2596-2719]
CAGGTGGCACTTTTCGGGGAAATGTGCGCGGAACCCCTATTTGTTTATTTTTCTAAATACATTCAAATAT
GTATCCGCTCATGAGACAATAACCCTGATAAATGCTTCAATAATATTGAAAAAGGAAGAGTCCTGAGGCG
GAAAGAACCAGCTGTGGAATGTGTGTCAGTTAGGGTGTGGAAAGTCCCCAGGCTCCCCAGCAGGCAGAAG
TATGCAAAGCATGCATCTCAATTAGTCAGCAACCAGGTGTGGAAAGTCCCCAGGCTCCCCAGCAGGCAGA
AGTATGCAAAGCATGCATCTCAATTAGTCAGCAACCATAGTCCCGCCCCTAACTCCGCCCATCCCGCCCC
TAACTCCGCCCAGTTCCGCCCATTCTCCGCCCCATGGCTGACTAATTTTTTTTATTTATGCAGAGGCCGA
GGCCGCCTCGGCCTCTGAGCTATTCCAGAAGTAGTGAGGAGGCTTTTTTGGAGGCCTAGGCTTTTGCAAA
GATCGATCAAGAGACAGGATGAGGATCGTTTCGCATGATTGAACAAGATGGATTGCACGCAGGTTCTCCG
GCCGCTTGGGTGGAGAGGCTATTCGGCTATGACTGGGCACAACAGACAATCGGCTGCTCTGATGCCGCCG
TGTTCCGGCTGTCAGCGCAGGGGCGCCCGGTTCTTTTTGTCAAGACCGACCTGTCCGGTGCCCTGAATGA
ACTGCAAGACGAGGCAGCGCGGCTATCGTGGCTGGCCACGACGGGCGTTCCTTGCGCAGCTGTGCTCGAC
GTTGTCACTGAAGCGGGAAGGGACTGGCTGCTATTGGGCGAAGTGCCGGGGCAGGATCTCCTGTCATCTC
ACCTTGCTCCTGCCGAGAAAGTATCCATCATGGCTGATGCAATGCGGCGGCTGCATACGCTTGATCCGGC
TACCTGCCCATTCGACCACCAAGCGAAACATCGCATCGAGCGAGCACGTACTCGGATGGAAGCCGGTCTT
GTCGATCAGGATGATCTGGACGAAGAGCATCAGGGGCTCGCGCCAGCCGAACTGTTCGCCAGGCTCAAGG
CGAGCATGCCCGACGGCGAGGATCTCGTCGTGACCCATGGCGATGCCTGCTTGCCGAATATCATGGTGGA
AAATGGCCGCTTTTCTGGATTCATCGACTGTGGCCGGCTGGGTGTGGCGGACCGCTATCAGGACATAGCG
TTGGCTACCCGTGATATTGCTGAAGAGCTTGGCGGCGAATGGGCTGACCGCTTCCTCGTGCTTTACGGTA
TCGCCGCTCCCGATTCGCAGCGCATCGCCTTCTATCGCCTTCTTGACGAGTTCTTCTGAGCGGGACTCTG
GGGTTCGAAATGACCGACCAAGCGACGCCCAACCTGCCATCACGAGATTTCGATTCCACCGCCGCCTTCT
ATGAAAGGTTGGGCTTCGGAATCGTTTTCCGGGACGCCGGCTGGATGATCCTCCAGCGCGGGGATCTCAT
GCTGGAGTTCTTCGCCCACCCTAGGGGGAGGCTAACTGAAACACGGAAGGAGACAATACCGGAAGGAACC
CGCGCTATGACGGCAATAAAAAGACAGAATAAAACGCACGGTGTTGGGTCGTTTGTTCATAAACGCGGGG
TTCGGTCCCAGGGCTGGCACTCTGTCGATACCCCACCGAGACCCCATTGGGGCCAATACGCCCGCGTTTC
TTCCTTTTCCCCACCCCACCCCCCAAGTTCGGGTGAAGGCCCAGGGCTCGCAGCCAACGTCGGGGCGGCA
GGCCCTGCCATAGCCTCAGGTTACTCATATATACTTTAGATTGATTTAAAACTTCATTTTTAATTTAAAA
GGATCTAGGTGAAGATCCTTTTTGATAATCTCATGACCAAAATCCCTTAACGTGAGTTTTCGTTCCACTG
AGCGTCAGACCCCGTAGAAAAGATCAAAGGATCTTCTTGAGATCCTTTTTTTCTGCGCGTAATCTGCTGC
TTGCAAACAAAAAAACCACCGCTACCAGCGGTGGTTTGTTTGCCGGATCAAGAGCTACCAACTCTTTTTC
CGAAGGTAACTGGCTTCAGCAGAGCGCAGATACCAAATACTGTCCTTCTAGTGTAGCCGTAGTTAGGCCA
CCACTTCAAGAACTCTGTAGCACCGCCTACATACCTCGCTCTGCTAATCCTGTTACCAGTGGCTGCTGCC
AGTGGCGATAAGTCGTGTCTTACCGGGTTGGACTCAAGACGATAGTTACCGGATAAGGCGCAGCGGTCGG
GCTGAACGGGGGGTTCGTGCACACAGCCCAGCTTGGAGCGAACGACCTACACCGAACTGAGATACCTACA
GCGTGAGCTATGAGAAAGCGCCACGCTTCCCGAAGGGAGAAAGGCGGACAGGTATCCGGTAAGCGGCAGG
GTCGGAACAGGAGAGCGCACGAGGGAGCTTCCAGGGGGAAACGCCTGGTATCTTTATAGTCCTGTCGGGT
TTCGCCACCTCTGACTTGAGCGTCGATTTTTGTGATGCTCGTCAGGGGGGCGGAGCCTATGGAAAAACGC
CAGCAACGCGGCCTTTTTACGGTTCCTGGCCTTTTGCTGGCCTTTTGCTCACATGTTCTTTCCTGCGTTA
TCCCCTGATTCTGTGGATAACCGTATTACCGCCATGCATTAGTTATTAATAGTAATCAATTACGGGGTCA
TTAGTTCATAGCCCATATATGGAGTTCCGCGTTACATAACTTACGGTAAATGGCCCGCCTGGCTGACCGC
CCAACGACCCCCGCCCATTGACGTCAATAATGACGTATGTTCCCATAGTAACGCCAATAGGGACTTTCCA
TTGACGTCAATGGGTGGAGTATTTACGGTAAACTGCCCACTTGGCAGTACATCAAGTGTATCATATGCCA
AGTACGCCCCCTATTGACGTCAATGACGGTAAATGGCCCGCCTGGCATTATGCCCAGTACATGACCTTAT
GGGACTTTCCTACTTGGCAGTACATCTACGTATTAGTCATCGCTATTACCATG
Features (pLannotate 1.2.2; 17 found; start..end, strand, type, name):
      1..204     +  promoter       CMV promoter: human cytomegalovirus (CMV) immediate early promoter
    227..263     +  misc_feature   MCS (fragment): multiple cloning site
    332..352     +  CDS            3xFLAG (fragment): three tandem FLAG® epitope tags
    356..1018    +  CDS            DRD2 (fragment): DRD2_HUMAN - Experimental evidence at protein level: Swiss-Prot protein existence level 1. Dopamine receptor whose activity is mediated by G proteins which inhibit adenylyl cyclase (PubMed:21645528). Positively regulates postnatal regression of retinal hyaloid vessels via suppression of VEGFR2/KDR activity, downstream of OPN5 (By similarity). From Homo sapiens (Human).
   1022..1756    +  CDS            cEGFP: cEGFP is a basic (constitutively fluorescent) green fluorescent protein published in 2008, derived from Aequorea victoria.
   1775..1993    +  CDS            HTR1B (fragment): 5HT1B_PIG - Experimental evidence at transcript level: Swiss-Prot protein existence level 2. G-protein coupled receptor for 5-hydroxytryptamine (serotonin). Also functions as a receptor for various alkaloids and psychoactive substances. Ligand binding causes a conformation change that triggers signaling via guanine nucleotide-binding proteins (G proteins) and modulates the activity of down-stream effectors, such as adenylate cyclase. Signaling inhibits adenylate cyclase activity. Arrestin family members inhibit signaling via G proteins and mediate activation of alternative signaling pathways.
   2030..2113    +  CDS            large T antigen (fragment): large T antigen from SV40 (simian virus 40)
   2136..2257    +  polyA_signal   SV40 poly(A) signal: SV40 polyadenylation signal
   2291..2719    -  rep_origin     f1 ori (sequence partly withheld): f1 bacteriophage origin of replication; arrow indicates direction of (+) strand synthesis
   2746..2850    +  promoter       AmpR promoter: bla
   2852..3209    +  promoter       SV40 promoter: SV40 enhancer and early promoter
   3244..4038    +  CDS            NeoR/KanR: aminoglycoside phosphotransferase from Tn5; aph(3')-II (or nptII); confers resistance to neomycin, kanamycin, and G418 (Geneticin®)
   4059..4211    +  CDS            ble (fragment): BLE_KLEPN - Experimental evidence at protein level: Swiss-Prot protein existence level 1. Binding protein with a strong affinity to the bleomycin family of antibiotics. Binds to CL990; an antimitotic-antibiotic compound. From Klebsiella pneumoniae.
   4270..4317    +  polyA_signal   HSV TK poly(A) signal: herpes simplex virus thymidine kinase polyadenylation signal (Cole and Stacy, 1985)
   4408..4424    -  polyA_signal   bGH poly(A) signal (fragment): bovine growth hormone polyadenylation signal
   4646..5234    +  rep_origin     ori: high-copy-number ColE1/pMB1/pBR322/pUC origin of replication
   5409..5712    +  enhancer       CMV enhancer: human cytomegalovirus immediate early enhancer
