>Addgene plasmid #111058 | pCMV-dLight1.5 | addgene full sequence | sequence record 215084 | Addgene NGS Result
GTGATGCGGTTTTGGCAGTACATCAATGGGCGTGGATAGCGGTTTGACTCACGGGGATTTCCAAGTCTCC
ACCCCATTGACGTCAATGGGAGTTTGTTTTGGCACCAAAATCAACGGGACTTTCCAAAATGTCGTAACAA
CTCCGCCCCATTGACGCAAATGGGCGGTAGGCGTGTACGGTGGGAGGTCTATATAAGCAGAGCTGGTTTA
GTGAACCGTCAGATCCGCTAGCGCTACCGGACTCAGATCTCGAGCTCAAGCTTGGATCCGGTACCTGCGC
GCCATGAAGACGATCATCGCCCTGAGCTACATCTTCTGCCTGGTGTTCGCCGACTACAAGGACGATGATG
ACGCCATGGACCCCCTTAACCTCTCATGGTACGACGATGATCTTGAGAGGCAGAACTGGTCCCGACCATT
CAATGGGTCTGATGGTAAGGCTGACCGGCCTCATTACAATTATTATGCGACCCTGCTTACTCTTCTTATC
GCTGTGATCGTATTCGGCAACGTCTTGGTTTGCATGGCAGTCTCTAGGGAAAAAGCGCTCCAGACGACAA
CTAATTACTTGATTGTGAGTCTGGCTGTAGCTGACTTGCTTGTGGCGACCCTGGTGATGCCATGGGTCGT
ATACTTGGAAGTCGTTGGCGAGTGGAAGTTTTCTAGGATTCATTGCGACATATTTGTAACTCTGGACGTA
ATGATGTGTACTGCTTCCATTTTGAACCTCTGCGCTATATCCATTGACAGGTACACGGCGGTTGCTATGC
CGATGCTTTATAATACCCGGTATTCAAGCAAAAGGCGAGTAACTGTGATGATAAGCATTGTATGGGTGCT
CAGTTTCACAATTAGCTGCCCTCTGCTCTTCGGCCTTAACAACGCGGATCAAAATGAATGCATCATCGCA
AACCCGGCTTTTGTGGTTTATAGCAGCATTGTTAGCTTCTATGTGCCATTCATAGTTACGCTCCTTGTTT
ATATAAAAATTTATATCGTGCTTAGGCGCCGCCGAAAACTGAGCTCACTCATTAATGTATATATCAAAGC
TGATAAGCAAAAAAACGGTATCAAGGCTAATTTTAAGATCAGACATAATATAGAGGATGGAGGCGTTCAA
CTGGCCTACCACTACCAGCAAAACACGCCGATCGGGGATGGGCCAGTACTTCTGCCAGATAACCATTATC
TCTCAGTTCAAAGCAAACTCTCTAAGGACCCTAATGAGAAACGAGATCATATGGTTCTGCTCGAATTCGT
TACAGCCGCCGGTATCACACTTGGGATGGACGAGTTGTATAAGGGTGGAACAGGAGGGTCAATGGTAAGC
AAAGGCGAGGAGCTGTTTACGGGGGTCGTCCCGATACTTGTTGAACTCGACGGCGATGTCAACGGGCACA
AATTCTCAGTGAGTGGCGAGGGGGAAGGAGACGCCACTTATGGAAAACTGACATTGAAATTCATATGTAC
GACTGGGAAGTTGCCTGTGCCTTGGCCTACGCTCGTTACTACACTTACTTACGGGGTACAGTGTTTCAGT
AGGTATCCAGATCACATGAAACAGCACGATTTTTTCAAGAGTGCAATGCCGGAAGGATATATACAAGAAA
GAACTATTTTCTTTAAAGATGACGGCAACTATAAAACGCGAGCAGAGGTGAAGTTTGAGGGCGATACCTT
GGTTAATAGGATCGAACTCAAAGGCATAGACTTCAAAGAAGACGGAAACATTCTGGGTCACAAACTGGAA
TACAACAATCATGACCAACTGCAGAAGGAAAAGAAGGCCACGCAAATGTTGGCAATCGTGCTCGGCGTGT
TCATAATCTGCTGGCTTCCATTTTTTATAACGCATATATTGAACATACACTGTGATTGCAATATTCCACC
AGTCCTGTATAGTGCGTTTACGTGGTTGGGTTATGTGAATTCTGCGGTTAACCCGATCATTTACACCACG
TTCAACATAGAATTCCGAAAGGCATTCCTCAAAATATTGCATTGTTAGTGTACAGCGGCCGCGACTCTAG
ATCATAATCAGCCATACCACATTTGTAGAGGTTTTACTTGCTTTAAAAAACCTCCCACACCTCCCCCTGA
ACCTGAAACATAAAATGAATGCAATTGTTGTTGTTAACTTGTTTATTGCAGCTTATAATGGTTACAAATA
AAGCAATAGCATCACAAATTTCACAAATAAAGCATTTTTTTCACTGCATTCTAGTTGTGGTTTGTCCAAA
CTCATCAATGTATCTTAAGGCGTAAATTGTAAGCGTTAATATTTTGTTAAAATTCGCGTTAAATTTTTGT
TAAATCAGCTCATTTTTTAACCAATAGGCCGAAATCGGCAAAATCCCTTATAAATCAAAAGAATAGACCG
AGATAGGGT
[37 nt withheld, positions 2390-2426]
AAAGAACGTGGACTCCAACGTCAAAGG
[49 nt withheld, positions 2454-2502]
T
[91 nt withheld, positions 2504-2594]
G
[124 nt withheld, positions 2596-2719]
CAGGTGGCACTTTTCGGGGAAATGTGCGCGGAACCCCTATTTGTTTATTTTTCTAAATACATTCAAATAT
GTATCCGCTCATGAGACAATAACCCTGATAAATGCTTCAATAATATTGAAAAAGGAAGAGTCCTGAGGCG
GAAAGAACCAGCTGTGGAATGTGTGTCAGTTAGGGTGTGGAAAGTCCCCAGGCTCCCCAGCAGGCAGAAG
TATGCAAAGCATGCATCTCAATTAGTCAGCAACCAGGTGTGGAAAGTCCCCAGGCTCCCCAGCAGGCAGA
AGTATGCAAAGCATGCATCTCAATTAGTCAGCAACCATAGTCCCGCCCCTAACTCCGCCCATCCCGCCCC
TAACTCCGCCCAGTTCCGCCCATTCTCCGCCCCATGGCTGACTAATTTTTTTTATTTATGCAGAGGCCGA
GGCCGCCTCGGCCTCTGAGCTATTCCAGAAGTAGTGAGGAGGCTTTTTTGGAGGCCTAGGCTTTTGCAAA
GATCGATCAAGAGACAGGATGAGGATCGTTTCGCATGATTGAACAAGATGGATTGCACGCAGGTTCTCCG
GCCGCTTGGGTGGAGAGGCTATTCGGCTATGACTGGGCACAACAGACAATCGGCTGCTCTGATGCCGCCG
TGTTCCGGCTGTCAGCGCAGGGGCGCCCGGTTCTTTTTGTCAAGACCGACCTGTCCGGTGCCCTGAATGA
ACTGCAAGACGAGGCAGCGCGGCTATCGTGGCTGGCCACGACGGGCGTTCCTTGCGCAGCTGTGCTCGAC
GTTGTCACTGAAGCGGGAAGGGACTGGCTGCTATTGGGCGAAGTGCCGGGGCAGGATCTCCTGTCATCTC
ACCTTGCTCCTGCCGAGAAAGTATCCATCATGGCTGATGCAATGCGGCGGCTGCATACGCTTGATCCGGC
TACCTGCCCATTCGACCACCAAGCGAAACATCGCATCGAGCGAGCACGTACTCGGATGGAAGCCGGTCTT
GTCGATCAGGATGATCTGGACGAAGAGCATCAGGGGCTCGCGCCAGCCGAACTGTTCGCCAGGCTCAAGG
CGAGCATGCCCGACGGCGAGGATCTCGTCGTGACCCATGGCGATGCCTGCTTGCCGAATATCATGGTGGA
AAATGGCCGCTTTTCTGGATTCATCGACTGTGGCCGGCTGGGTGTGGCGGACCGCTATCAGGACATAGCG
TTGGCTACCCGTGATATTGCTGAAGAGCTTGGCGGCGAATGGGCTGACCGCTTCCTCGTGCTTTACGGTA
TCGCCGCTCCCGATTCGCAGCGCATCGCCTTCTATCGCCTTCTTGACGAGTTCTTCTGAGCGGGACTCTG
GGGTTCGAAATGACCGACCAAGCGACGCCCAACCTGCCATCACGAGATTTCGATTCCACCGCCGCCTTCT
ATGAAAGGTTGGGCTTCGGAATCGTTTTCCGGGACGCCGGCTGGATGATCCTCCAGCGCGGGGATCTCAT
GCTGGAGTTCTTCGCCCACCCTAGGGGGAGGCTAACTGAAACACGGAAGGAGACAATACCGGAAGGAACC
CGCGCTATGACGGCAATAAAAAGACAGAATAAAACGCACGGTGTTGGGTCGTTTGTTCATAAACGCGGGG
TTCGGTCCCAGGGCTGGCACTCTGTCGATACCCCACCGAGACCCCATTGGGGCCAATACGCCCGCGTTTC
TTCCTTTTCCCCACCCCACCCCCCAAGTTCGGGTGAAGGCCCAGGGCTCGCAGCCAACGTCGGGGCGGCA
GGCCCTGCCATAGCCTCAGGTTACTCATATATACTTTAGATTGATTTAAAACTTCATTTTTAATTTAAAA
GGATCTAGGTGAAGATCCTTTTTGATAATCTCATGACCAAAATCCCTTAACGTGAGTTTTCGTTCCACTG
AGCGTCAGACCCCGTAGAAAAGATCAAAGGATCTTCTTGAGATCCTTTTTTTCTGCGCGTAATCTGCTGC
TTGCAAACAAAAAAACCACCGCTACCAGCGGTGGTTTGTTTGCCGGATCAAGAGCTACCAACTCTTTTTC
CGAAGGTAACTGGCTTCAGCAGAGCGCAGATACCAAATACTGTTCTTCTAGTGTAGCCGTAGTTAGGCCA
CCACTTCAAGAACTCTGTAGCACCGCCTACATACCTCGCTCTGCTAATCCTGTTACCAGTGGCTGCTGCC
AGTGGCGATAAGTCGTGTCTTACCGGGTTGGACTCAAGACGATAGTTACCGGATAAGGCGCAGCGGTCGG
GCTGAACGGGGGGTTCGTGCACACAGCCCAGCTTGGAGCGAACGACCTACACCGAACTGAGATACCTACA
GCGTGAGCTATGAGAAAGCGCCACGCTTCCCGAAGGGAGAAAGGCGGACAGGTATCCGGTAAGCGGCAGG
GTCGGAACAGGAGAGCGCACGAGGGAGCTTCCAGGGGGAAACGCCTGGTATCTTTATAGTCCTGTCGGGT
TTCGCCACCTCTGACTTGAGCGTCGATTTTTGTGATGCTCGTCAGGGGGGCGGAGCCTATGGAAAAACGC
CAGCAACGCGGCCTTTTTACGGTTCCTGGCCTTTTGCTGGCCTTTTGCTCACATGTTCTTTCCTGCGTTA
TCCCCTGATTCTGTGGATAACCGTATTACCGCCATGCATTAGTTATTAATAGTAATCAATTACGGGGTCA
TTAGTTCATAGCCCATATATGGAGTTCCGCGTTACATAACTTACGGTAAATGGCCCGCCTGGCTGACCGC
CCAACGACCCCCGCCCATTGACGTCAATAATGACGTATGTTCCCATAGTAACGCCAATAGGGACTTTCCA
TTGACGTCAATGGGTGGAGTATTTACGGTAAACTGCCCACTTGGCAGTACATCAAGTGTATCATATGCCA
AGTACGCCCCCTATTGACGTCAATGACGGTAAATGGCCCGCCTGGCATTATGCCCAGTACATGACCTTAT
GGGACTTTCCTACTTGGCAGTACATCTACGTATTAGTCATCGCTATTACCATG
Features (pLannotate 1.2.2; 17 found; start..end, strand, type, name):
      1..204     +  promoter       CMV promoter: human cytomegalovirus (CMV) immediate early promoter
    227..263     +  misc_feature   MCS (fragment): multiple cloning site
    332..352     +  CDS            3xFLAG (fragment): three tandem FLAG® epitope tags
    356..1018    +  CDS            DRD2 (fragment): DRD2_HUMAN - Experimental evidence at protein level: Swiss-Prot protein existence level 1. Dopamine receptor whose activity is mediated by G proteins which inhibit adenylyl cyclase (PubMed:21645528). Positively regulates postnatal regression of retinal hyaloid vessels via suppression of VEGFR2/KDR activity, downstream of OPN5 (By similarity). From Homo sapiens (Human).
   1022..1756    +  CDS            cEGFP: cEGFP is a basic (constitutively fluorescent) green fluorescent protein published in 2008, derived from Aequorea victoria.
   1775..1993    +  CDS            HTR1B (fragment): 5HT1B_PIG - Experimental evidence at transcript level: Swiss-Prot protein existence level 2. G-protein coupled receptor for 5-hydroxytryptamine (serotonin). Also functions as a receptor for various alkaloids and psychoactive substances. Ligand binding causes a conformation change that triggers signaling via guanine nucleotide-binding proteins (G proteins) and modulates the activity of down-stream effectors, such as adenylate cyclase. Signaling inhibits adenylate cyclase activity. Arrestin family members inhibit signaling via G proteins and mediate activation of alternative signaling pathways.
   2030..2113    +  CDS            large T antigen (fragment): large T antigen from SV40 (simian virus 40)
   2136..2257    +  polyA_signal   SV40 poly(A) signal: SV40 polyadenylation signal
   2291..2719    -  rep_origin     f1 ori (sequence partly withheld): f1 bacteriophage origin of replication; arrow indicates direction of (+) strand synthesis
   2746..2850    +  promoter       AmpR promoter: bla
   2852..3209    +  promoter       SV40 promoter: SV40 enhancer and early promoter
   3244..4038    +  CDS            NeoR/KanR: aminoglycoside phosphotransferase from Tn5; aph(3')-II (or nptII); confers resistance to neomycin, kanamycin, and G418 (Geneticin®)
   4059..4211    +  CDS            ble (fragment): BLE_KLEPN - Experimental evidence at protein level: Swiss-Prot protein existence level 1. Binding protein with a strong affinity to the bleomycin family of antibiotics. Binds to CL990; an antimitotic-antibiotic compound. From Klebsiella pneumoniae.
   4270..4317    +  polyA_signal   HSV TK poly(A) signal: herpes simplex virus thymidine kinase polyadenylation signal (Cole and Stacy, 1985)
   4408..4424    -  polyA_signal   bGH poly(A) signal (fragment): bovine growth hormone polyadenylation signal
   4646..5234    +  rep_origin     ori: high-copy-number ColE1/pMB1/pBR322/pUC origin of replication
   5409..5712    +  enhancer       CMV enhancer: human cytomegalovirus immediate early enhancer
