[The description below was written by a language model from this plasmid's Addgene catalogue record and pLannotate feature annotations shown in this document.]
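Description:
pCMV-dLight1.5 is a mammalian expression plasmid of about 5.7 kb built on the pEGFP_N1 backbone, carrying the synthetic, genetically encoded dopamine sensor dLight1.5. It is maintained in E. coli through a high-copy ColE1/pUC-type origin and selected with kanamycin. The resistance cassette is the Tn5 NeoR/KanR aminoglycoside phosphotransferase. It sits behind both a bacterial (bla-type) promoter and the SV40 enhancer/early promoter and is followed by the HSV TK polyadenylation signal, so the same gene can also confer G418 resistance in mammalian cells. An f1 origin is present as well. Short annotated fragments matching ble, bGH poly(A) and SV40 large T antigen appear to be backbone remnants or partial similarity hits rather than functional units.

The roughly 1.7 kb insert was cloned between HindIII and NotI, downstream of the human CMV immediate-early enhancer and promoter and upstream of the SV40 poly(A) signal. The enhancer and promoter sit at opposite ends of the linearised sequence record but are contiguous in the circular plasmid. The open reading frame begins with an N-terminal Flag epitope, annotated as a fragment of 3xFLAG. Next comes a segment matching human dopamine D2 receptor, then a GFP-derived module annotated as cEGFP, then a C-terminal segment. The annotation tool assigns that last segment to a serotonin receptor fragment, most likely reflecting homology among aminergic GPCRs rather than its true origin. This layout is consistent with a fluorescent protein inserted within a dopamine receptor scaffold, so that ligand binding is reported as a change in green fluorescence. The construct is intended for expressing dLight1.5 in mammalian cells, in the context of optical imaging of dopamine dynamics.
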