Addgene plasmid #111058: pCMV-dLight1.5
Purpose: Expresses dLight1.5 in mammalian cells
Depositing lab: Lin Tian. Publication: Ultrafast neuronal imaging of dopamine dynamics with designed genetically encoded sensors. Patriarchi T, Cho JR, Merten K, Howe MW, Marley A, Xiong WH, Folk RW, Broussard GJ, Liang R, Jang MJ, Zhong H, Dombeck D, von Zastrow M, Nimmerjahn A, Gradinaru V, Williams JT, Tian L. Science. 2018 Jun 29;360(6396). pii: science.aat4422. doi: 10.1126/science.aat4422. Epub 2018 May 31. PubMed 29853555.
Backbone
  Vector backbone: pEGFP_N1
  Backbone size w/o insert (bp): 3983
  Total vector size (bp): 5708
  Vector type: Mammalian Expression
Growth in bacteria
  Bacterial resistance: Kanamycin, 50 μg/mL
  Growth temperature: 37°C
  Growth strain: DH5alpha
  Copy number: High Copy
Gene/Insert
  Gene/Insert name: dLight1.5
  Species: Synthetic
  Insert size (bp): 1725
  GenBank ID: MH244554
  Tag / fusion protein: Flag tag (N terminal on insert)
  Cloning method: Restriction Enzyme; 5′ cloning site HindIII (not destroyed); 3′ cloning site NotI (not destroyed)
  Sequencing primers: 5′ gtggatagcggtttgactcacgggg; 3′ ggtgtgggaggttttttaaagcaagtaaaacc
Terms and licenses: Academic/Nonprofit Terms; Industry Terms: Not Available to Industry
How to cite: pCMV-dLight1.5 was a gift from Lin Tian (Addgene plasmid # 111058 ; http://n2t.net/addgene:111058 ; RRID:Addgene_111058)
